Addgene plasmid #141717: TFORF0815
Purpose: Lentiviral vector for overexpressing transcription factor ORFs with unique 24-bp barcodes. Barcodes facilitate identification of transcription factors in pooled screens.
Depositing lab: Feng Zhang. Depositing organization: Broad Institute. Publication: A transcription factor atlas of directed differentiation. Joung J, Ma S, Tay T, Geiger-Schuller KR, Kirchgatterer PC, Verdine VK, Guo B, Arias-Garcia MA, Allen WE, Singh A, Kuksenko O, Abudayyeh OO, Gootenberg JS, Fu Z, Macrae RK, Buenrostro JD, Regev A, Zhang F. Cell. 2023 Jan 5;186(1):209-229.e26. doi: 10.1016/j.cell.2022.11.026. PubMed 36608654.
Backbone
  Vector backbone: pLX_TRC317
  Backbone manufacturer: Broad Institute Genetic Perturbation Platform
  Backbone size w/o insert (bp): 8264
  Vector type: Mammalian Expression, Lentiviral
  Selectable markers: Puromycin
Growth in bacteria
  Bacterial resistance: Ampicillin, 100 μg/mL
  Growth temperature: 37°C
  Growth strain: NEB Stable
  Copy number: High Copy
Gene/Insert
  Gene/Insert name: LHX2
  Species: H. sapiens (human)
  Insert size (bp): 1322
  Entrez Gene: LHX2 (a.k.a. LH2, hLhx2)
  Promoter: EF1a
  Cloning method: Unknown
  Sequencing primers: 5′ GGGTGGAGACTGAAGTTAGGCCAG; 3′ CACATAGCGTAAAAGGAGCAACATAG
Terms and licenses: Academic/Nonprofit Terms; Industry Terms: Not Available to Industry
Depositor comments: NM_004789,ENST00000373615 . The transcription factor ORF portion of this plasmid was synthesized by Genewiz. Please test multiple small colonies in case of plasmid recombination. To make this collection available in a timely manner, a portion of this collection was not fully sequenced by Addgene. If an Addgene verified full plasmid sequence is not available, please contact us prior to placing an order to request the full sequence.
How to cite: TFORF0815 was a gift from Feng Zhang (Addgene plasmid # 141717 ; http://n2t.net/addgene:141717 ; RRID:Addgene_141717)
