[The description below was written by a language model from this plasmid's Addgene catalogue record and pLannotate feature annotations shown in this document.]
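Description:
TFORF0815 is a third-generation-style, self-inactivating lentiviral expression plasmid built on the pLX_TRC317 backbone, carrying the human transcription factor LHX2 as its open reading frame. It belongs to a barcoded collection of transcription factor ORF constructs intended for overexpression studies. In bacteria it is maintained through a high-copy ColE1/pUC-type origin with ampicillin selection via β-lactamase. An f1 origin and remnants of lac/lacZα cloning-vector sequence, flanked by T7 and T3 promoters, are also present in the backbone. The depositor notes that the plasmid can recombine during propagation, as is common for LTR-containing vectors.

The viral genome is transcribed from an RSV promoter fused to a truncated HIV-1 5' LTR, followed by the Ψ packaging signal, a partial gag sequence and the Rev response element, which together allow Rev-dependent export and encapsidation when packaging functions are supplied in trans. Downstream, an SV40 early promoter drives puromycin N-acetyltransferase for selection of transduced mammalian cells, and a central polypurine tract aids nuclear import of the provirus. The strong constitutive EF-1α promoter then drives the LHX2 coding sequence, a LIM-homeobox transcriptional regulator involved in lymphoid and neural differentiation. A WPRE boosts transcript stability and expression, and the ΔU3 3' LTR inactivates LTR promoter activity after integration. A short annotated U6 promoter fragment lies between the ORF and the WPRE. The record describes a unique 24-bp barcode, but the feature table does not annotate it separately, so its exact position is not stated. The barcode lets LHX2 be identified by sequencing among many factors in pooled screens, such as directed differentiation screens.
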