Features (pLannotate 1.2.2; 31 found; start..end, strand, type, name):
      1..1179    +  promoter       EF-1α promoter: strong constitutive promoter for human elongation factor EF-1α
   1196..2413    +  CDS            LHX2: LHX2_HUMAN - Also known as LH2. Experimental evidence at protein level: Swiss-Prot protein existence level 1. Acts as a transcriptional activator. Stimulates the promoter of the alpha-glycoprotein gene. Transcriptional regulatory protein involved in the control of cell differentiation in developing lymphoid and neural cell types (By similarity). From Homo sapiens (Human).
   2429..2482    +  promoter       U6 promoter (fragment): RNA polymerase III promoter for human U6 snRNA
   2524..3112    +  misc_feature   WPRE: woodchuck hepatitis virus posttranscriptional regulatory element
   3163..3182    +  misc_feature   cPPT/CTS (fragment): central polypurine tract and central termination sequence of HIV-1
   3184..3417    +  LTR            3' LTR (ΔU3): self-inactivating 3' long terminal repeat (LTR) from HIV-1
   3495..3616    +  polyA_signal   SV40 poly(A) signal: SV40 polyadenylation signal
   3656..3791    +  rep_origin     SV40 ori: SV40 origin of replication
   3812..3830    -  promoter       T7 promoter: promoter for bacteriophage T7 RNA polymerase
   3838..3993    +  CDS            lacZα (fragment): LacZα fragment of β-galactosidase; lacZ fragment
   3998..4426    +  rep_origin     f1 ori (sequence partly withheld): f1 bacteriophage origin of replication; arrow indicates direction of (+) strand synthesis
   4479..4583    +  promoter       AmpR promoter: bla
   4584..5444    +  CDS            AmpR: β-lactamase; bla; confers resistance to ampicillin, carbenicillin, and related antibiotics
   5615..6203    +  rep_origin     ori: high-copy-number ColE1/pMB1/pBR322/pUC origin of replication
   6386..6478    +  CDS            lacI (fragment): lac repressor; lacI; The lac repressor binds to the lac operator to inhibit transcription in E. coli. This inhibition can be relieved by adding lactose or isopropyl-β-D-thiogalactopyranoside (IPTG).
   6491..6512    +  protein_bind   CAP binding site: CAP binding activates transcription in the presence of cAMP. E. coli catabolite activator protein
   6527..6557    +  promoter       lac promoter: promoter for the E. coli lac operon
   6565..6581    +  protein_bind   lac operator: The lac repressor binds to the lac operator to inhibit transcription in E. coli. This inhibition can be relieved by adding lactose or isopropyl-β-D-thiogalactopyranoside (IPTG). lac repressor encoded by lacI
   6626..6644    +  promoter       T3 promoter: promoter for bacteriophage T3 RNA polymerase
   6672..6898    +  promoter       RSV promoter: Rous sarcoma virus enhancer/promoter
   6899..7079    +  LTR            5' LTR (truncated): truncated 5' long terminal repeat (LTR) from HIV-1
   7126..7251    +  misc_feature   HIV-1 Ψ: packaging signal of human immunodeficiency virus type 1
   7235..7598    +  CDS            HIV-1 gag (fragment): gag protein from human immunodeficiency virus 1; gag
   7744..7977    +  misc_feature   RRE: The Rev response element (RRE) of HIV-1 allows for Rev-dependent mRNA export from the nucleus to the cytoplasm.
   8354..8380    +  CDS            Rev (fragment): human immunodeficiency virus 1 (HIV-1) Rev protein; rev; enhances nuclear export of unspliced and incompletely spliced viral mRNAs
   8387..8410    +  promoter       SV40 promoter (fragment): SV40 early promoter
   8411..8482    +  promoter       SV40 promoter (fragment): SV40 enhancer and early promoter
   8506..8641    +  rep_origin     SV40 ori: SV40 origin of replication
   8687..9283    +  CDS            PuroR (fragment): puromycin N-acetyltransferase; pac from Streptomyces; confers resistance to puromycin
   9332..9449    +  misc_feature   cPPT/CTS: central polypurine tract and central termination sequence of HIV-1
   9514..9580    +  CDS            small t antigen (fragment): SV40 (simian virus 40) small t antigen
>Addgene plasmid #141717 | TFORF0815 | addgene full sequence | sequence record 404052 | Addgene NGS Result
GGCTCCGGTGCCCGTCAGTGGGCAGAGCGCACATCGCCCACAGTCCCCGAGAAGTTGGGGGGAGGGGTCG
GCAATTGAACCGGTGCCTAGAGAAGGTGGCGCGGGGTAAACTGGGAAAGTGATGTCGTGTACTGGCTCCG
CCTTTTTCCCGAGGGTGGGGGAGAACCGTATATAAGTGCAGTAGTCGCCGTGAACGTTCTTTTTCGCAAC
GGGTTTGCCGCCAGAACACAGGTAAGTGCCGTGTGTGGTTCCCGCGGGCCTGGCCTCTTTACGGGTTATG
GCCCTTGCGTGCCTTGAATTACTTCCACCTGGCTGCAGTACGTGATTCTTGATCCCGAGCTTCGGGTTGG
AAGTGGGTGGGAGAGTTCGAGGCCTTGCGCTTAAGGAGCCCCTTCGCCTCGTGCTTGAGTTGAGGCCTGG
CCTGGGCGCTGGGGCCGCCGCGTGCGAATCTGGTGGCACCTTCGCGCCTGTCTCGCTGCTTTCGATAAGT
CTCTAGCCATTTAAAATTTTTGATGACCTGCTGCGACGCTTTTTTTCTGGCAAGATAGTCTTGTAAATGC
GGGCCAAGATCTGCACACTGGTATTTCGGTTTTTGGGGCCGCGGGCGGCGACGGGGCCCGTGCGTCCCAG
CGCACATGTTCGGCGAGGCGGGGCCTGCGAGCGCGGCCACCGAGAATCGGACGGGGGTAGTCTCAAGCTG
GCCGGCCTGCTCTGGTGCCTGGCCTCGCGCCGCCGTGTATCGCCCCGCCCTGGGCGGCAAGGCTGGCCCG
GTCGGCACCAGTTGCGTGAGCGGAAAGATGGCCGCTTCCCGGCCCTGCTGCAGGGAGCTCAAAATGGAGG
ACGCGGCGCTCGGGAGAGCGGGCGGGTGAGTCACCCACACAAAGGAAAAGGGCCTTTCCGTCCTCAGCCG
TCGCTTCATGTGACTCCACGGAGTACCGGGCGCCGTCCAGGCACCTCGATTAGTTCTCGAGCTTTTGGAG
TACGTCGTCTTTAGGTTGGGGGGAGGGGTTTTATGCGATGGAGTTTCCCCACACTGAGTGGGTGGAGACT
GAAGTTAGGCCAGCTTGGCACTTGATGTAATTCTCCTTGGAATTTGCCCTTTTTGAGTTTGGATCTTGGT
TCATTCTCAAGCCTCAGACAGTGGTTCAAAGTTTTTTTCTTCCATTTCAGGTGTCGTGAGGCTAGCACCG
CCACCATGCTGTTCCACAGTCTGTCGGGCCCCGAGGTGCACGGGGTCATCGACGAGATGGACCGCAGGGC
CAAGAGCGAGGCTCCCGCCATCAGCTCCGCCATCGACCGCGGCGACACCGAGACGACCATGCCGTCCATC
AGCAGTGACCGCGCCGCGCTGTGCGCCGGCTGCGGGGGCAAGATCTCGGACCGCTACTACCTGCTGGCGG
TGGACAAGCAGTGGCACATGCGCTGCCTCAAGTGCTGCGAGTGCAAGCTCAACCTGGAGTCGGAGCTCAC
CTGTTTCAGCAAGGACGGTAGCATCTACTGCAAGGAAGACTACTACAGGCGCTTCTCTGTGCAGCGCTGC
GCCCGCTGCCACCTGGGCATCTCGGCCTCGGAGATGGTGATGCGCGCTCGGGACTTGGTTTATCACCTCA
ACTGCTTCACGTGCACCACGTGTAACAAGATGCTGACCACGGGCGACCACTTCGGCATGAAGGACAGCCT
GGTCTACTGCCGCTTGCACTTCGAGGCGCTGCTGCAGGGCGAGTACCCCGCACACTTCAACCATGCCGAC
GTGGCAGCGGCGGCCGCTGCAGCCGCGGCGGCCAAGAGCGCGGGGCTGGGCGCAGCAGGGGCCAACCCTC
TGGGTCTTCCCTACTACAATGGCGTGGGCACTGTGCAGAAGGGGCGGCCGAGGAAACGTAAGAGCCCGGG
CCCCGGTGCGGATCTGGCGGCCTACAACGCTGCGCTAAGCTGCAACGAAAACGACGCAGAGCACCTGGAC
CGTGACCAGCCATACCCGAGCAGCCAGAAGACCAAGCGCATGCGCACGTCCTTCAAGCACCACCAGCTTC
GGACCATGAAGTCTTACTTTGCCATTAACCACAACCCCGACGCCAAGGACTTGAAGCAGCTCGCGCAAAA
GACGGGCCTCACCAAGCGGGTCCTCCAGGTCTGGTTCCAGAACGCCCGAGCCAAGTTCAGGCGCAACCTC
TTACGGCAGGAAAACACGGGCGTGGACAAGTCGACAGACGCGGCGCTGCAGACAGGGACGCCATCGGGCC
CGGCCTCGGAGCTCTCCAACGCCTCGCTCAGCCCCTCCAGCACGCCCACCACCCTGACAGACTTGACTAG
CCCCACCCTGCCAACTGTGACGTCCGTCTTAACTTCTGTGCCTGGCAACCTGGAGGGCCATGAGCCTCAC
AGCCCCTCACAAACGACTCTTACCAACCTTTTCTAGTAATGAACTAGTCCGTAACTTGAAAGTATTTCGA
TTTCTTGGCTTTATATATCTTGTGGAAAGGACGATCTACATGTCTAATTGCCAGTTCTACGCGTTAAGTC
GACAATCAACCTCTGGATTACAAAATTTGTGAAAGATTGACTGGTATTCTTAACTATGTTGCTCCTTTTA
CGCTATGTGGATACGCTGCTTTAATGCCTTTGTATCATGCTATTGCTTCCCGTATGGCTTTCATTTTCTC
CTCCTTGTATAAATCCTGGTTGCTGTCTCTTTATGAGGAGTTGTGGCCCGTTGTCAGGCAACGTGGCGTG
GTGTGCACTGTGTTTGCTGACGCAACCCCCACTGGTTGGGGCATTGCCACCACCTGTCAGCTCCTTTCCG
GGACTTTCGCTTTCCCCCTCCCTATTGCCACGGCGGAACTCATCGCCGCCTGCCTTGCCCGCTGCTGGAC
AGGGGCTCGGCTGTTGGGCACTGACAATTCCGTGGTGTTGTCGGGGAAATCATCGTCCTTTCCTTGGCTG
CTCGCCTGTGTTGCCACCTGGATTCTGCGCGGGACGTCCTTCTGCTACGTCCCTTCGGCCCTCAATCCAG
CGGACCTTCCTTCCCGCGGCCTGCTGCCGGCTCTGCGGCCTCTTCCGCGTCTTCGCCTTCGCCCTCAGAC
GAGTCGGATCTCCCTTTGGGCCGCCTCCCCGCGTCGACTTTAAGACCAATGACTTACAAGGCAGCTGTAG
ATCTTAGCCACTTTTTAAAAGAAAAGGGGGGACTGGAAGGGCTAATTCACTCCCAACGAAGACAAGATCT
GCTTTTTGCTTGTACTGGGTCTCTCTGGTTAGACCAGATCTGAGCCTGGGAGCTCTCTGGCTAACTAGGG
AACCCACTGCTTAAGCCTCAATAAAGCTTGCCTTGAGTGCTTCAAGTAGTGTGTGCCCGTCTGTTGTGTG
ACTCTGGTAACTAGAGATCCCTCAGACCCTTTTAGTCAGTGTGGAAAATCTCTAGCAGTACGTATAGTAG
TTCATGTCATCTTATTATTCAGTATTTATAACTTGCAAAGAAATGAATATCAGAGAGTGAGAGGAACTTG
TTTATTGCAGCTTATAATGGTTACAAATAAAGCAATAGCATCACAAATTTCACAAATAAAGCATTTTTTT
CACTGCATTCTAGTTGTGGTTTGTCCAAACTCATCAATGTATCTTATCATGTCTGGCTCTAGCTATCCCG
CCCCTAACTCCGCCCATCCCGCCCCTAACTCCGCCCAGTTCCGCCCATTCTCCGCCCCATGGCTGACTAA
TTTTTTTTATTTATGCAGAGGCCGAGGCCGCCTCGGCCTCTGAGCTATTCCAGAAGTAGTGAGGAGGCTT
TTTTGGAGGCCTAGGGACGTACCCAATTCGCCCTATAGTGAGTCGTATTACGCGCGCTCACTGGCCGTCG
TTTTACAACGTCGTGACTGGGAAAACCCTGGCGTTACCCAACTTAATCGCCTTGCAGCACATCCCCCTTT
CGCCAGCTGGCGTAATAGCGAAGAGGCCCGCACCGATCGCCCTTCCCAACAGTTGCGCAGCCTGAATGGC
GAATGGG
[124 nt withheld, positions 3998-4121]
C
[91 nt withheld, positions 4123-4213]
A
[49 nt withheld, positions 4215-4263]
CCTTTGACGTTGGAGTCCACGTTCTTT
[37 nt withheld, positions 4291-4327]
ACCCTATCTCGGTCTATTCTTTTGATTTATAAGGGATTTTGCCGATTTCGGCCTATTGGTTAAAAAATGA
GCTGATTTAACAAAAATTTAACGCGAATTTTAACAAAATATTAACGCTTACAATTTAGGTGGCACTTTTC
GGGGAAATGTGCGCGGAACCCCTATTTGTTTATTTTTCTAAATACATTCAAATATGTATCCGCTCATGAG
ACAATAACCCTGATAAATGCTTCAATAATATTGAAAAAGGAAGAGTATGAGTATTCAACATTTCCGTGTC
GCCCTTATTCCCTTTTTTGCGGCATTTTGCCTTCCTGTTTTTGCTCACCCAGAAACGCTGGTGAAAGTAA
AAGATGCTGAAGATCAGTTGGGTGCACGAGTGGGTTACATCGAACTGGATCTCAACAGCGGTAAGATCCT
TGAGAGTTTTCGCCCCGAAGAACGTTTTCCAATGATGAGCACTTTTAAAGTTCTGCTATGTGGCGCGGTA
TTATCCCGTATTGACGCCGGGCAAGAGCAACTCGGTCGCCGCATACACTATTCTCAGAATGACTTGGTTG
AGTACTCACCAGTCACAGAAAAGCATCTTACGGATGGCATGACAGTAAGAGAATTATGCAGTGCTGCCAT
AACCATGAGTGATAACACTGCGGCCAACTTACTTCTGACAACGATCGGAGGACCGAAGGAGCTAACCGCT
TTTTTGCACAACATGGGGGATCATGTAACTCGCCTTGATCGTTGGGAACCGGAGCTGAATGAAGCCATAC
CAAACGACGAGCGTGACACCACGATGCCTGTAGCAATGGCAACAACGTTGCGCAAACTATTAACTGGCGA
ACTACTTACTCTAGCTTCCCGGCAACAATTAATAGACTGGATGGAGGCGGATAAAGTTGCAGGACCACTT
CTGCGCTCGGCCCTTCCGGCTGGCTGGTTTATTGCTGATAAATCTGGAGCCGGTGAGCGTGGGTCTCGCG
GTATCATTGCAGCACTGGGGCCAGATGGTAAGCCCTCCCGTATCGTAGTTATCTACACGACGGGGAGTCA
GGCAACTATGGATGAACGAAATAGACAGATCGCTGAGATAGGTGCCTCACTGATTAAGCATTGGTAACTG
TCAGACCAAGTTTACTCATATATACTTTAGATTGATTTAAAACTTCATTTTTAATTTAAAAGGATCTAGG
TGAAGATCCTTTTTGATAATCTCATGACCAAAATCCCTTAACGTGAGTTTTCGTTCCACTGAGCGTCAGA
CCCCGTAGAAAAGATCAAAGGATCTTCTTGAGATCCTTTTTTTCTGCGCGTAATCTGCTGCTTGCAAACA
AAAAAACCACCGCTACCAGCGGTGGTTTGTTTGCCGGATCAAGAGCTACCAACTCTTTTTCCGAAGGTAA
CTGGCTTCAGCAGAGCGCAGATACCAAATACTGTTCTTCTAGTGTAGCCGTAGTTAGGCCACCACTTCAA
GAACTCTGTAGCACCGCCTACATACCTCGCTCTGCTAATCCTGTTACCAGTGGCTGCTGCCAGTGGCGAT
AAGTCGTGTCTTACCGGGTTGGACTCAAGACGATAGTTACCGGATAAGGCGCAGCGGTCGGGCTGAACGG
GGGGTTCGTGCACACAGCCCAGCTTGGAGCGAACGACCTACACCGAACTGAGATACCTACAGCGTGAGCT
ATGAGAAAGCGCCACGCTTCCCGAAGGGAGAAAGGCGGACAGGTATCCGGTAAGCGGCAGGGTCGGAACA
GGAGAGCGCACGAGGGAGCTTCCAGGGGGAAACGCCTGGTATCTTTATAGTCCTGTCGGGTTTCGCCACC
TCTGACTTGAGCGTCGATTTTTGTGATGCTCGTCAGGGGGGCGGAGCCTATGGAAAAACGCCAGCAACGC
GGCCTTTTTACGGTTCCTGGCCTTTTGCTGGCCTTTTGCTCACATGTTCTTTCCTGCGTTATCCCCTGAT
TCTGTGGATAACCGTATTACCGCCTTTGAGTGAGCTGATACCGCTCGCCGCAGCCGAACGACCGAGCGCA
GCGAGTCAGTGAGCGAGGAAGCGGAAGAGCGCCCAATACGCAAACCGCCTCTCCCCGCGCGTTGGCCGAT
TCATTAATGCAGCTGGCACGACAGGTTTCCCGACTGGAAAGCGGGCAGTGAGCGCAACGCAATTAATGTG
AGTTAGCTCACTCATTAGGCACCCCAGGCTTTACACTTTATGCTTCCGGCTCGTATGTTGTGTGGAATTG
TGAGCGGATAACAATTTCACACAGGAAACAGCTATGACCATGATTACGCCAAGCGCGCAATTAACCCTCA
CTAAAGGGAACAAAAGCTGGAGCTGCAAGCTTAATGTAGTCTTATGCAATACTCTTGTAGTCTTGCAACA
TGGTAACGATGAGTTAGCAACATGCCTTACAAGGAGAGAAAAAGCACCGTGCATGCCGATTGGTGGAAGT
AAGGTGGTACGATCGTGCCTTATTAGGAAGGCAACAGACGGGTCTGACATGGATTGGACGAACCACTGAA
TTGCCGCATTGCAGAGATATTGTATTTAAGTGCCTAGCTCGATACATAAACGGGTCTCTCTGGTTAGACC
AGATCTGAGCCTGGGAGCTCTCTGGCTAACTAGGGAACCCACTGCTTAAGCCTCAATAAAGCTTGCCTTG
AGTGCTTCAAGTAGTGTGTGCCCGTCTGTTGTGTGACTCTGGTAACTAGAGATCCCTCAGACCCTTTTAG
TCAGTGTGGAAAATCTCTAGCAGTGGCGCCCGAACAGGGACTTGAAAGCGAAAGGGAAACCAGAGGAGCT
CTCTCGACGCAGGACTCGGCTTGCTGAAGCGCGCACGGCAAGAGGCGAGGGGCGGCGACTGGTGAGTACG
CCAAAAATTTTGACTAGCGGAGGCTAGAAGGAGAGAGATGGGTGCGAGAGCGTCAGTATTAAGCGGGGGA
GAATTAGATCGCGATGGGAAAAAATTCGGTTAAGGCCAGGGGGAAAGAAAAAATATAAATTAAAACATAT
AGTATGGGCAAGCAGGGAGCTAGAACGATTCGCAGTTAATCCTGGCCTGTTAGAAACATCAGAAGGCTGT
AGACAAATACTGGGACAGCTACAACCATCCCTTCAGACAGGATCAGAAGAACTTAGATCATTATATAATA
CAGTAGCAACCCTCTATTGTGTGCATCAAAGGATAGAGATAAAAGACACCAAGGAAGCTTTAGACAAGAT
AGAGGAAGAGCAAAACAAAAGTAAGACCACCGCACAGCAAGCGGCCGCTGATCTTCAGACCTGGAGGAGG
AGATATGAGGGACAATTGGAGAAGTGAATTATATAAATATAAAGTAGTAAAAATTGAACCATTAGGAGTA
GCACCCACCAAGGCAAAGAGAAGAGTGGTGCAGAGAGAAAAAAGAGCAGTGGGAATAGGAGCTTTGTTCC
TTGGGTTCTTGGGAGCAGCAGGAAGCACTATGGGCGCAGCGTCAATGACGCTGACGGTACAGGCCAGACA
ATTATTGTCTGGTATAGTGCAGCAGCAGAACAATTTGCTGAGGGCTATTGAGGCGCAACAGCATCTGTTG
CAACTCACAGTCTGGGGCATCAAGCAGCTCCAGGCAAGAATCCTGGCTGTGGAAAGATACCTAAAGGATC
AACAGCTCCTGGGGATTTGGGGTTGCTCTGGAAAACTCATTTGCACCACTGCTGTGCCTTGGAATGCTAG
TTGGAGTAATAAATCTCTGGAACAGATTTGGAATCACACGACCTGGATGGAGTGGGACAGAGAAATTAAC
AATTACACAAGCTTAATACACTCCTTAATTGAAGAATCGCAAAACCAGCAAGAAAAGAATGAACAAGAAT
TATTGGAATTAGATAAATGGGCAAGTTTGTGGAATTGGTTTAACATAACAAATTGGCTGTGGTATATAAA
ATTATTCATAATGATAGTAGGAGGCTTGGTAGGTTTAAGAATAGTTTTTGCTGTACTTTCTATAGTGAAT
AGAGTTAGGCAGGGATATTCACCATTATCGTTTCAGACCCACCTCCCAACCCCGAGGGGACCCATGCATT
GCATCTCAATTAGTCAGCAACCAGGTGTGGAAAGTCCCCAGGCTCCCCAGCAGGCAGAAGTATGCAAAGC
ATGCGTCTCAATTAGTCAGCAACCATAGTCCCGCCCCTAACTCCGCCCATCCCGCCCCTAACTCCGCCCA
GTTCCGCCCATTCTCCGCCCCATGGCTGACTAATTTTTTTTATTTATGCAGAGGCCGAGGCCGCCTCGGC
CTCTGAGCTATTCCAGAAGTAGTGAGGAGGCTTTTTTGGAGGCCTAGGCTTTTGCAAAAAGCTTTCTAGA
GGTACCACCGGAGCTTACCATGACCGAGTACAAGCCCACGGTGCGCCTCGCCACCCGCGACGACGTCCCC
AGGGCCGTACGCACCCTCGCCGCCGCGTTCGCCGACTACCCCGCCACGCGCCACACCGTCGATCCGGACC
GCCACATCGAGCGGGTCACCGAGCTGCAAGAACTCTTCCTCACGCGCGTCGGGCTCGACATCGGCAAGGT
GTGGGTCGCGGACGACGGCGCCGCCGTGGCGGTCTGGACCACGCCGGAGAGCGTCGAAGCGGGGGCGGTG
TTCGCCGAGATCGGCCCGCGCATGGCCGAGTTGAGCGGTTCCCGGCTGGCCGCGCAGCAACAGATGGAAG
GCCTCCTGGCGCCGCACCGGCCCAAGGAGCCCGCGTGGTTCCTGGCCACCGTCGGCGTCTCGCCCGACCA
CCAGGGCAAGGGTCTGGGCAGCGCCGTCGTGCTCCCCGGAGTGGAGGCGGCCGAGCGCGCCGGGGTGCCC
GCCTTCCTGGAGACCTCCGCGCCCCGCAACCTCCCCTTCTACGAGCGGCTCGGCTTCACCGTCACCGCCG
ACGTCGAGGTGCCCGAAGGACCGCGCACCTGGTGCATGACCCGCAAGCCCGGTGCCAGTTAACGAATTCT
AGATCTTGAGACAAATGGCAGTATTCATCCACAATTTTAAAAGAAAAGGGGGGATTGGGGGGTACAGTGC
AGGGGAAAGAATAGTAGACATAATAGCAACAGACATACAAACTAAAGAATTACAAAAACAAATTACAAAA
ATTCAAAATTTTCGGGTTTATTACAGGGACAGCAGAGATCCACTTTGGCGCCGGCTCGAGGCCTGCAGGT
GCAAAGATGGATAAAGTTTTAAACAGAGAGGAATCTTTGCAGCTAATGGACCTTCTAGGTCTTGAAAGGA
GTGGGAATT
