>Addgene plasmid #141717 | TFORF0815 | depositor partial sequence | sequence record 277288 | Insert
ACCGCCACCATGCTGTTCCACAGTCTGTCGGGCCCCGAGGTGCACGGGGTCATCGACGAGATGGACCGCA
GGGCCAAGAGCGAGGCTCCCGCCATCAGCTCCGCCATCGACCGCGGCGACACCGAGACGACCATGCCGTC
CATCAGCAGTGACCGCGCCGCGCTGTGCGCCGGCTGCGGGGGCAAGATCTCGGACCGCTACTACCTGCTG
GCGGTGGACAAGCAGTGGCACATGCGCTGCCTCAAGTGCTGCGAGTGCAAGCTCAACCTGGAGTCGGAGC
TCACCTGTTTCAGCAAGGACGGTAGCATCTACTGCAAGGAAGACTACTACAGGCGCTTCTCTGTGCAGCG
CTGCGCCCGCTGCCACCTGGGCATCTCGGCCTCGGAGATGGTGATGCGCGCTCGGGACTTGGTTTATCAC
CTCAACTGCTTCACGTGCACCACGTGTAACAAGATGCTGACCACGGGCGACCACTTCGGCATGAAGGACA
GCCTGGTCTACTGCCGCTTGCACTTCGAGGCGCTGCTGCAGGGCGAGTACCCCGCACACTTCAACCATGC
CGACGTGGCAGCGGCGGCCGCTGCAGCCGCGGCGGCCAAGAGCGCGGGGCTGGGCGCAGCAGGGGCCAAC
CCTCTGGGTCTTCCCTACTACAATGGCGTGGGCACTGTGCAGAAGGGGCGGCCGAGGAAACGTAAGAGCC
CGGGCCCCGGTGCGGATCTGGCGGCCTACAACGCTGCGCTAAGCTGCAACGAAAACGACGCAGAGCACCT
GGACCGTGACCAGCCATACCCGAGCAGCCAGAAGACCAAGCGCATGCGCACGTCCTTCAAGCACCACCAG
CTTCGGACCATGAAGTCTTACTTTGCCATTAACCACAACCCCGACGCCAAGGACTTGAAGCAGCTCGCGC
AAAAGACGGGCCTCACCAAGCGGGTCCTCCAGGTCTGGTTCCAGAACGCCCGAGCCAAGTTCAGGCGCAA
CCTCTTACGGCAGGAAAACACGGGCGTGGACAAGTCGACAGACGCGGCGCTGCAGACAGGGACGCCATCG
GGCCCGGCCTCGGAGCTCTCCAACGCCTCGCTCAGCCCCTCCAGCACGCCCACCACCCTGACAGACTTGA
CTAGCCCCACCCTGCCAACTGTGACGTCCGTCTTAACTTCTGTGCCTGGCAACCTGGAGGGCCATGAGCC
TCACAGCCCCTCACAAACGACTCTTACCAACCTTTTCTAGTAATGAACTAGTCCGTAACTTGAAAGTATT
TCGATTTCTTGGCTTTATATATCTTGTGGAAAGGACGATCTACATGTCTAATTGCCAGTTCT
