>Addgene plasmid #141717 | TFORF0815 | depositor partial sequence | sequence record 277289 | Barcode
TCTACATGTCTAATTGCCAGTTCT
